Addgene plasmid #102994: pAAV-synp-F-H2B-GCaMP6f
Purpose: Expresses histone fused GCaMP6f under the synapsin promoter
Depositing lab: David Cox. Depositing organization: Harvard University. Publication: High-speed volumetric imaging of neuronal activity in freely moving rodents. Skocek O, Nobauer T, Weilguny L, Martinez Traub F, Xia CN, Molodtsov MI, Grama A, Yamagata M, Aharoni D, Cox DD, Golshani P, Vaziri A. Nat Methods. 2018 Jun;15(6):429-432. doi: 10.1038/s41592-018-0008-0. Epub 2018 May 7. PubMed 29736000.
Backbone
  Vector backbone: pAAV
  Backbone manufacturer: unknown
  Total vector size (bp): 6502
  Vector type: Mammalian Expression, AAV
Growth in bacteria
  Bacterial resistance: Ampicillin, 100 μg/mL
  Growth temperature: 30°C
  Growth strain: NEB Stable
  Growth instructions: Although Stable strains are highly recommended, regular strains (eg, DH5alpha) can be used for better yield.
  Copy number: High Copy
Gene/Insert
  Gene/Insert name: H2B-GCaMP6f
  Species: H. sapiens (human), Synthetic
  Insert size (bp): 1662
  Promoter: human synapsin I promoter
  Cloning method: Restriction Enzyme; 5′ cloning site AscI (unknown if destroyed); 3′ cloning site NheI (unknown if destroyed)
  Sequencing primers: 5′ GTCGACTCCGGAATAACTTCGTA
Terms and licenses: Academic/Nonprofit Terms; Industry Terms: Not Available to Industry
How to cite: pAAV-synp-F-H2B-GCaMP6f was a gift from David Cox (Addgene plasmid # 102994 ; http://n2t.net/addgene:102994 ; RRID:Addgene_102994)
