[The description below was written by a language model from this plasmid's Addgene catalogue record and pLannotate feature annotations shown in this document.]
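Description:
pAAV-synp-F-H2B-GCaMP6f is an AAV transfer plasmid for mammalian, neuron-directed expression of a nuclear-localised calcium indicator. The backbone is a pAAV vector, catalogued at about 6.5 kb (the sequenced record is slightly shorter at roughly 6.46 kb). It carries a high-copy ColE1/pUC-type origin, an f1 phage origin, and a β-lactamase gene for ampicillin selection in bacteria. AAV2 inverted terminal repeats flank the expression cassette so that it can be packaged into recombinant AAV particles. The downstream ITR is annotated in full, while the upstream one is detected only as short fragments. This may reflect the difficulty of sequencing these repeats, or a partial deletion; the record does not resolve which.

The payload is human histone H2B (HIST1H2BJ) fused upstream of the fast-kinetics calcium sensor GCaMP6f, driven by the human synapsin I promoter, which restricts expression to neurons. A WPRE and the human growth hormone polyadenylation signal follow the coding region to boost transcript stability and processing. Fusion to H2B confines the fluorescence to the nucleus, which helps separate signals from neighbouring cells during dense population imaging.

The coding sequence is bracketed by lox2272/loxP pairs in opposing orientation, the arrangement used in Cre-dependent FLEX/DIO switches. In the sequenced record, however, H2B-GCaMP6f lies in the same sense orientation as the promoter, consistent with the stated purpose of direct expression from the synapsin promoter. Cre exposure would be expected to invert the cassette and so switch expression off, although the record does not state that this is an intended use. The associated publication concerns high-speed volumetric imaging of neuronal activity in freely moving rodents.
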