Features (pLannotate 1.2.2; 23 found; start..end, strand, type, name):
     12..39      +  repeat_region  AAV2 ITR (fragment): inverted terminal repeat of adeno-associated virus serotype 2 inverted
     68..95      +  repeat_region  AAV2 ITR (fragment): inverted terminal repeat of adeno-associated virus serotype 2 inverted
    175..622     +  promoter       hSyn promoter: human synapsin I promoter; confers neuron-specific expression (Kügler et al., 2003)
    636..653     +  misc_feature   MCS (fragment): pUC18/19 multiple cloning site
    660..693     +  protein_bind   lox2272: Cre-mediated recombination occurs in the 8-bp core sequence (GGATACTT). lox2272 sites are compatible with each other, but incompatible with loxP or loxN sites (Lee and Saito, 1988). Cre recombinase
    694..743     -  intron         β-globin intron (fragment): internally truncated intron from human β-globin
    744..777     +  protein_bind   loxP: Cre-mediated recombination occurs in the 8-bp core sequence (GCATACAT). Cre recombinase
    791..1168    +  CDS            H2B: human histone H2B; HIST1H2BJ
   1179..2435    +  CDS            GCaMP6f (fragment): improved fluorescent protein-based calcium sensor (Chen et al., 2013)
   2444..2477    -  protein_bind   lox2272: Cre-mediated recombination occurs in the 8-bp core sequence (GGATACTT). lox2272 sites are compatible with each other, but incompatible with loxP or loxN sites (Lee and Saito, 1988). Cre recombinase
   2478..2527    -  intron         β-globin intron (fragment): internally truncated intron from human β-globin
   2528..2561    -  protein_bind   loxP: Cre-mediated recombination occurs in the 8-bp core sequence (GCATACAT). Cre recombinase
   2562..2586    +  misc_feature   MCS (fragment): pBluescript multiple cloning site
   2586..3174    +  misc_feature   WPRE: woodchuck hepatitis virus posttranscriptional regulatory element
   3206..3682    +  polyA_signal   hGH poly(A) signal: human growth hormone polyadenylation signal
   3722..3862    +  repeat_region  AAV2 ITR: inverted terminal repeat of adeno-associated virus serotype 2 inverted
   3867..3918    -  misc_feature   bom (fragment): basis of mobility region from pBR322
   3937..4392    +  rep_origin     f1 ori (sequence partly withheld): f1 bacteriophage origin of replication; arrow indicates direction of (+) strand synthesis
   4393..4442    -  misc_feature   bom (fragment): basis of mobility region from pBR322
   4544..4579    -  CDS            rop (fragment): Rop protein, which maintains plasmids at low copy number; rop
   4674..4778    +  promoter       AmpR promoter: bla
   4779..5639    +  CDS            AmpR: β-lactamase; bla; confers resistance to ampicillin, carbenicillin, and related antibiotics
   5810..6398    +  rep_origin     ori: high-copy-number ColE1/pMB1/pBR322/pUC origin of replication
>Addgene plasmid #102994 | pAAV-synp-F-H2B-GCaMP6f | addgene full sequence | sequence record 199597 | Addgene NGS Result
CCTGCAGGCAGCTGCGCGCTCGCTCGCTCACTGAGGCCGCCCGGGCGTCGGGCGACCTTTGGTCGCCCGG
CCTCAGTGAGCGAGCGAGCGCGCAGAGAGGGAGTGGCCAACTCCATCACTAGGGGTTCCTGCGGCCGCAC
GCGTGTGTCTAGACTGCAGAGGGCCCTGCGTATGAGTGCAAGTGGGTTTTAGGACCAGGATGAGGCGGGG
TGGGGGTGCCTACCTGACGACCGACCCCGACCCACTGGACAAGCACCCAACCCCCATTCCCCAAATTGCG
CATCCCCTATCAGAGAGGGGGAGGGGAAACAGGATGCGGCGAGGCGCGTGCGCACTGCCAGCTTCAGCAC
CGCGGACAGTGCCTTCGCCCCCGCCTGGCGGCGCGCGCCACCGCCGCCTCAGCACTGAAGGCGCGCTGAC
GTCACTCGCCGGTCCCCCGCAAACTCCCCTTCCCGGCCACCTTGGTCGCGTCCGCGCCGCCGCCGGCCCA
GCCGGACCGCACCACGCGAGGCGCGAGATAGGGGGGCACGGGCGCGACCATCTGCGCTGCGGCGCCGGCG
ACTCAGCGCTGCCTCAGTCTGCGGTGGGCAGCGGAGGAGTCGTGTCGTGCCTGAGAGCGCAGTCGAGAAG
GTACCGGATCCTCTAGAGTCGACTCCGGAATAACTTCGTATAGGATACTTTATACGAAGTTATGCAGAAT
GGTAGCTGGATTGTAGCTGCTATTAGCAATATGAAACCTCTTAATAACTTCGTATAGCATACATTATACG
AAGTTATGGCGCGCCGCACCATGCCAGAGCCAGCGAAGTCTGCTCCCGCCCCGAAAAAGGGCTCCAAGAA
GGCGGTGACTAAGGCGCAGAAGAAAGGCGGCAAGAAGCGCAAGCGCAGCCGCAAGGAGAGCTATTCCATC
TATGTGTACAAGGTTCTGAAGCAGGTCCACCCTGACACCGGCATTTCGTCCAAGGCCATGGGCATCATGA
ATTCGTTTGTGAACGACATTTTCGAGCGCATCGCAGGTGAGGCTTCCCGCCTGGCGCATTACAACAAGCG
CTCGACCATCACCTCCAGGGAGATCCAGACGGCCGTGCGCCTGCTGCTGCCTGGGGAGTTGGCCAAGCAC
GCCGTGTCCGAGGGTACTAAGGCCATCACCAAGTACACCAGCGCTAAGGATCCACCGGTCGCCACCATGG
TCGACTCATCACGTCGTAAGTGGAATAAGACAGGTCACGCAGTCAGAGCTATAGGTCGGCTGAGCTCACT
CGAGAACGTCTATATCAAGGCCGACAAGCAGAAGAACGGCATCAAGGCGAACTTCAAGATCCGCCACAAC
ATCGAGGACGGCGGCGTGCAGCTCGCCTACCACTACCAGCAGAACACCCCCATCGGCGACGGCCCCGTGC
TGCTGCCCGACAACCACTACCTGAGCGTGCAGTCCAAACTTTCGAAAGACCCCAACGAGAAGCGCGATCA
CATGGTCCTGCTGGAGTTCGTGACCGCCGCCGGGATCACTCTCGGCATGGACGAGCTGTACAAGGGCGGT
ACCGGAGGGAGCATGGTGAGCAAGGGCGAGGAGCTGTTCACCGGGGTGGTGCCCATCCTGGTCGAGCTGG
ACGGCGACGTAAACGGCCACAAGTTCAGCGTGTCCGGCGAGGGTGAGGGCGATGCCACCTACGGCAAGCT
GACCCTGAAGTTCATCTGCACCACCGGCAAGCTGCCCGTGCCCTGGCCCACCCTCGTGACCACCCTGACC
TACGGCGTGCAGTGCTTCAGCCGCTACCCCGACCACATGAAGCAGCACGACTTCTTCAAGTCCGCCATGC
CCGAAGGCTACATCCAGGAGCGCACCATCTTCTTCAAGGACGACGGCAACTACAAGACCCGCGCCGAGGT
GAAGTTCGAGGGCGACACCCTGGTGAACCGCATCGAGCTGAAGGGCATCGACTTCAAGGAGGACGGCAAC
ATCCTGGGGCACAAGCTGGAGTACAACCTGCCGGACCAACTGACTGAAGAGCAGATCGCAGAATTTAAAG
AGGAATTCTCCCTATTTGACAAGGACGGGGATGGGACAATAACAACCAAGGAGCTGGGGACGGTGATGCG
GTCTCTGGGGCAGAACCCCACAGAAGCAGAGCTGCAGGACATGATCAATGAAGTAGATGCCGACGGTGAC
GGCACAATCGACTTCCCTGAGTTCCTGACAATGATGGCAAGAAAAATGAAATACAGGGACACGGAAGAAG
AAATTAGAGAAGCGTTCGGTGTGTTTGATAAGGATGGCAATGGCTACATCAGTGCAGCAGAGCTTCGCCA
CGTGATGACAAACCTTGGAGAGAAGTTAACAGATGAAGAGGTTGATGAAATGATCAGGGAAGCAGACATC
GATGGGGATGGTCAGGTAAACTACGAAGAGTTTGTACAAATGATGACAGCGAAGTAGGCTAGCATAACTT
CGTATAAAGTATCCTATACGAAGTTATTTGCCTTAACCCAGAAATTATCACTGTTATTCTTTAGAATGGT
GCAAAGAATAACTTCGTATAATGTATGCTATACGAAGTTATGAATTCGATATCAAGCTTATCGATAATCA
ACCTCTGGATTACAAAATTTGTGAAAGATTGACTGGTATTCTTAACTATGTTGCTCCTTTTACGCTATGT
GGATACGCTGCTTTAATGCCTTTGTATCATGCTATTGCTTCCCGTATGGCTTTCATTTTCTCCTCCTTGT
ATAAATCCTGGTTGCTGTCTCTTTATGAGGAGTTGTGGCCCGTTGTCAGGCAACGTGGCGTGGTGTGCAC
TGTGTTTGCTGACGCAACCCCCACTGGTTGGGGCATTGCCACCACCTGTCAGCTCCTTTCCGGGACTTTC
GCTTTCCCCCTCCCTATTGCCACGGCGGAACTCATCGCCGCCTGCCTTGCCCGCTGCTGGACAGGGGCTC
GGCTGTTGGGCACTGACAATTCCGTGGTGTTGTCGGGGAAATCATCGTCCTTTCCTTGGCTGCTCGCCTA
TGTTGCCACCTGGATTCTGCGCGGGACGTCCTTCTGCTACGTCCCTTCGGCCCTCAATCCAGCGGACCTT
CCTTCCCGCGGCCTGCTGCCGGCTCTGCGGCCTCTTCCGCGTCTTCGCCTTCGCCCTCAGACGAGTCGGA
TCTCCCTTTGGGCCGCCTCCCCGCATCGATACCGAGCGCTGCTCGAGAGATCTACGGGTGGCATCCCTGT
GACCCCTCCCCAGTGCCTCTCCTGGCCCTGGAAGTTGCCACTCCAGTGCCCACCAGCCTTGTCCTAATAA
AATTAAGTTGCATCATTTTGTCTGACTAGGTGTCCTTCTATAATATTATGGGGTGGAGGGGGGTGGTATG
GAGCAAGGGGCAAGTTGGGAAGACAACCTGTAGGGCCTGCGGGGTCTATTGGGAACCAAGCTGGAGTGCA
GTGGCACAATCTTGGCTCACTGCAATCTCCGCCTCCTGGGTTCAAGCGATTCTCCTGCCTCAGCCTCCCG
AGTTGTTGGGATTCCAGGCATGCATGACCAGGCTCAGCTAATTTTTGTTTTTTTGGTAGAGACGGGGTTT
CACCATATTGGCCAGGCTGGTCTCCAACTCCTAATCTCAGGTGATCTACCCACCTTGGCCTCCCAAATTG
CTGGGATTACAGGCGTGAACCACTGCTCCCTTCCCTGTCCTTCTGATTTTGTAGGTAACCACGTGCGGAC
CGAGCGGCCGCAGGAACCCCTAGTGATGGAGTTGGCCACTCCCTCTCTGCGCGCTCGCTCGCTCACTGAG
GCCGGGCGACCAAAGGTCGCCCGACGCCCGGGCTTTGCCCGGGCGGCCTCAGTGAGCGAGCGAGCGCGCA
GCTGCCTGCAGGGGCGCCTGATGCGGTATTTTCTCCTTACGCATCTGTGCGGTATTTCACACCGCATA
[95 nt withheld, positions 3919-4013]
T
[46 nt withheld, positions 4015-4060]
C
[141 nt withheld, positions 4062-4202]
CCTTTGACGTTGGAGTCCACGTTCTTT
[37 nt withheld, positions 4230-4266]
ACTCTATCTCGGGCTATTCTTTTGATTTATAAGGGATTTTGCCGATTTCGGTCTATTGGTTAAAAAATGA
GCTGATTTAACAAAAATTTAACGCGAATTTTAACAAAATATTAACGTTTACAATTTTATGGTGCACTCTC
AGTACAATCTGCTCTGATGCCGCATAGTTAAGCCAGCCCCGACACCCGCCAACACCCGCTGACGCGCCCT
GACGGGCTTGTCTGCTCCCGGCATCCGCTTACAGACAAGCTGTGACCGTCTCCGGGAGCTGCATGTGTCA
GAGGTTTTCACCGTCATCACCGAAACGCGCGAGACGAAAGGGCCTCGTGATACGCCTATTTTTATAGGTT
AATGTCATGATAATAATGGTTTCTTAGACGTCAGGTGGCACTTTTCGGGGAAATGTGCGCGGAACCCCTA
TTTGTTTATTTTTCTAAATACATTCAAATATGTATCCGCTCATGAGACAATAACCCTGATAAATGCTTCA
ATAATATTGAAAAAGGAAGAGTATGAGTATTCAACATTTCCGTGTCGCCCTTATTCCCTTTTTTGCGGCA
TTTTGCCTTCCTGTTTTTGCTCACCCAGAAACGCTGGTGAAAGTAAAAGATGCTGAAGATCAGTTGGGTG
CACGAGTGGGTTACATCGAACTGGATCTCAACAGCGGTAAGATCCTTGAGAGTTTTCGCCCCGAAGAACG
TTTTCCAATGATGAGCACTTTTAAAGTTCTGCTATGTGGCGCGGTATTATCCCGTATTGACGCCGGGCAA
GAGCAACTCGGTCGCCGCATACACTATTCTCAGAATGACTTGGTTGAGTACTCACCAGTCACAGAAAAGC
ATCTTACGGATGGCATGACAGTAAGAGAATTATGCAGTGCTGCCATAACCATGAGTGATAACACTGCGGC
CAACTTACTTCTGACAACGATCGGAGGACCGAAGGAGCTAACCGCTTTTTTGCACAACATGGGGGATCAT
GTAACTCGCCTTGATCGTTGGGAACCGGAGCTGAATGAAGCCATACCAAACGACGAGCGTGACACCACGA
TGCCTGTAGCAATGGCAACAACGTTGCGCAAACTATTAACTGGCGAACTACTTACTCTAGCTTCCCGGCA
ACAATTAATAGACTGGATGGAGGCGGATAAAGTTGCAGGACCACTTCTGCGCTCGGCCCTTCCGGCTGGC
TGGTTTATTGCTGATAAATCTGGAGCCGGTGAGCGTGGGTCTCGCGGTATCATTGCAGCACTGGGGCCAG
ATGGTAAGCCCTCCCGTATCGTAGTTATCTACACGACGGGGAGTCAGGCAACTATGGATGAACGAAATAG
ACAGATCGCTGAGATAGGTGCCTCACTGATTAAGCATTGGTAACTGTCAGACCAAGTTTACTCATATATA
CTTTAGATTGATTTAAAACTTCATTTTTAATTTAAAAGGATCTAGGTGAAGATCCTTTTTGATAATCTCA
TGACCAAAATCCCTTAACGTGAGTTTTCGTTCCACTGAGCGTCAGACCCCGTAGAAAAGATCAAAGGATC
TTCTTGAGATCCTTTTTTTCTGCGCGTAATCTGCTGCTTGCAAACAAAAAAACCACCGCTACCAGCGGTG
GTTTGTTTGCCGGATCAAGAGCTACCAACTCTTTTTCCGAAGGTAACTGGCTTCAGCAGAGCGCAGATAC
CAAATACTGTTCTTCTAGTGTAGCCGTAGTTAGGCCACCACTTCAAGAACTCTGTAGCACCGCCTACATA
CCTCGCTCTGCTAATCCTGTTACCAGTGGCTGCTGCCAGTGGCGATAAGTCGTGTCTTACCGGGTTGGAC
TCAAGACGATAGTTACCGGATAAGGCGCAGCGGTCGGGCTGAACGGGGGGTTCGTGCACACAGCCCAGCT
TGGAGCGAACGACCTACACCGAACTGAGATACCTACAGCGTGAGCTATGAGAAAGCGCCACGCTTCCCGA
AGGGAGAAAGGCGGACAGGTATCCGGTAAGCGGCAGGGTCGGAACAGGAGAGCGCACGAGGGAGCTTCCA
GGGGGAAACGCCTGGTATCTTTATAGTCCTGTCGGGTTTCGCCACCTCTGACTTGAGCGTCGATTTTTGT
GATGCTCGTCAGGGGGGCGGAGCCTATGGAAAAACGCCAGCAACGCGGCCTTTTTACGGTTCCTGGCCTT
TTGCTGGCCTTTTGCTCACATGT
